>Addgene plasmid #63944 | pST50Trc1-HPCNDHFR | depositor full sequence | sequence record 177350 | Full Sequence
GGCACCATGCATCGATCCCGCGAAATTAATACGACTCACTATAGGGAGACCACAACGGTTTCCCTCCGGC
TCCGGAGAGCTCCAATTGGAATTCGCTAGCTCTAGAAATAATTTTGTTTAACTTTAAGAAGGAGATATAC
ATATGTCTGAAGATCAGGTAGATCCACGTTTAATCGACGGTAAAGGATCTGGTGGTGGTGGTGGTGAAAA
CCTGTACTTCCAGGGATCCATCAGTCTGATTGCGGCGCTAGCGGTAGATCGCGTTATCGGCATGGAAAAC
GCCATGCCATGGAACCTGCCTGCCGATCTCGCCTGGTTTAAACGCAACACCTTAAATAAACCCGTGATTA
TGGGGCGCCATACCTGGGAATCAATCGGTAGGCCTTTGCCCGGCCGCAAAAATATTATCCTCAGCAGTCA
ACCCGGGACCGATGATCGGGTTACCTGGGTTAAATCGGTCGACGAAGCCATCGCGGCGTGTGGTGACGTA
CCAGAAATCATGGTGATTGGCGGCGGACGCGTTTATGAACAGTTCTTGCCAAAAGCGCAAAAACTGTATC
TGACGCATATCGATGCAGAAGTGGAAGGCGACACCCATTTTCCGGATTACGAGCCGGATGACTGGGAATC
GGTATTCAGCGAATTCCACGATGCTGATGCGCAGAACTCGCATAGCTATTGTTTCGAAATCCTCGAGCGT
CGTGCCGGCTAATGTACAAGATCCAGATCTAAGCTTGGTACCACGCGTGCGCGCTGATCCGGCTGCTAAC
AAAGCCCGAAAGGAAGCTGAGTTGGCTGCTGCCACCGCTGAGCAATAACTAGCATAACCCCTTGGGGCCT
CTAAACGGGTCTTGAGGGGTTTTTTGCTGAAAGGAGGAACTATATCGGGATTAGCCCGCCTAATGAGCGG
GCTTTTTTTTAATTCCCCTATTTGTTTATTTTTCTAAATACATTCAAATATGTATCCGCTCATGAGACAA
TAACCCTGATAAATGCTTCAATAATATTGAAAAAGGAAGAGTATGAGTATTCAACATTTCCGTGTCGCCC
TTATTCCCTTTTTTGCGGCATTTTGCCTTCCTGTTTTTGCTCACCCAGAAACGCTCGTGAAAGTAAAAGA
CGCAGAGGACCAATTGGGGGCACGAGTGGGATACATAGAACTGGACTTGAATAGCGGTAAAATCCTTGAG
AGTTTTCGCCCTGAAGAGCGTTTTCCAATGATGAGCACTTTCAAAGTTCTGCTATGTGGAGCAGTATTAT
CCCGTGTAGATGCGGGGCAAGAGCAACTCGGACGACGAATACACTATTCGCAGAATGACTTGGTTGAATA
CTCCCCAGTGACAGAAAAGCACCTTACGGACGGAATGACGGTAAGAGAATTATGTAGTGCCGCCATAACG
ATGAGTGATAACACTGCGGCGAACTTACTTCTGACAACCATCGGTGGACCGAAGGAATTAACCGCTTTTT
TGCACAATATGGGAGACCATGTAACTCGCCTTGACCGTTGGGAACCAGAACTGAATGAAGCCATACCAAA
CGACGAGCGAGACACCACAATGCCTGCGGCAATGGCAACAACATTACGCAAACTATTAACTGGCGAACTA
CTTACTCTGGCTTCACGGCAACAATTAATAGACTGGCTTGAAGCGGATAAAGTTGCAGGACCACTACTGC
GTTCGGCACTTCCTGCTGGCTGGTTTATTGCTGATAAATCTGGGGCAGGAGAGCGTGGTTCACGGGGTAT
CATTGCCGCACTTGGACCAGATGGTAAGCCTTCCCGTATCGTAGTTATCTACACGACGGGTAGTCAGGCA
ACTATGGACGAACGAAATAGACAGATTGCTGAAATAGGGGCTTCACTGATTAAGCATTGGTAAACCGATA
CAATTAAAGGCTCCTTTTGGAGCCTTTTTTTTTGGACGGACCGGTAGAAAAGATCAAAGGATCTTCTTGA
GATCCTTTTTTTCTGCGCGTAATCTGCTGCTTGCAAACAAAAAAACCACCGCTACCAGCGGTGGTTTGTT
TGCCGGATCAAGAGCTACCAACTCTTTTTCCGAAGGTAACTGGCTTCAGCAGAGCGCAGATACCAAATAC
TGTCCTTCTAGTGTAGCCGTAGTTAGGCCACCACTTCAAGAACTCTGTAGCACCGCCTACATACCTCGCT
CTGCTAATCCTGTTACCAGTGGCTGCTGCCAGTGGCGATAAGTCGTGTCTTACCGGGTTGGACTCAAGAC
GATAGTTACCGGATAAGGCGCAGCGGTCGGGCTGAACGGGGGGTTCGTGCACACAGCCCAGCTTGGAGCG
AACGACCTACACCGAACTGAGATACCTACAGCGTGAGCTATGAGAAAGCGCCACGCTTCCCGAAGGGAGA
AAGGCGGACAGGTATCCGGTAAGCGGCAGGGTCGGAACAGGAGAGCGCACGAGGGAGCTTCCAGGGGGAA
ACGCCTGGTATCTTTATAGTCCTGTCGGGTTTCGCCACCTCTGACTTGAGCGTCGATTTTTGTGATGCTC
GTCAGGGGGGCGGAGCCTATGGAAAAACGCCAGCAACGCGGCCTTTTTACGGTTCCTGGCCTTTTGCTGG
CCTTTTGCTCACATGTTCTTTCCTGCGTTATCCCCTGATTCTGTGGATAACCGTATTACCGCCTTTGAGT
GAGCTGATACCGCTCGCCGCAGCCGAACGACCGAGCGCAGCGAGTCAGTGAGCGAGGAAGCGGAAGAGCG
CCTGATGCGGTATTTTCTCCTTACGCATCTGTGCGGTATTTCACACCGCAATGGTGCACTCTCAGTACAA
TCTGCTCTGATGCCGCATAGTTAAGCCAGTATACACTCCGCTATCGCTACGTGACTGGGTCATGGCTGCG
CCCCGACACCCGCCAACACCCGCTGACGCGCCCTGACGGGCTTGTCTGCTCCCGGCATCCGCTTACAGAC
AAGCTGTGACCGTCTCCGGGAGCTGCATGTGTCAGAGGTTTTCACCGTCATCACCGAAACGCGCGAGGCA
GCTGCGGTAAAGCTCATCAGCGTGGTCGTGAAGCGATTCACAGATGTCTGCCTGTTCATCCGCGTCCAGC
TCGTTGAGTTTCTCCAGAAGCGTTAATGTCTGGCTTCTGATAAAGCGGGCCATGTTAAGGGCGGTTTTTT
CCTGTTTGGTCACTGATGCCTCCGTGTAAGGGGGATTTCTGTTCATGGGGTAATGATACCGATGAAACGA
GAGAGGATGCTCACGATACGGGTTACTGATGATGAACATGCCCGGTTACTGGAACGTTGTGAGGGTAAAC
AACTGGCGGTATGGATGCGGCGGGACCAGAGAAAAATCACTCAGGGTCAATGCCAGCGCTTCGTTAATAC
AGATGTAGGTGTT
Features (pLannotate 1.2.2; 14 found; start..end, strand, type, name):
     27..45      +  promoter       T7 promoter: promoter for bacteriophage T7 RNA polymerase
    113..135     +  RBS            RBS: efficient ribosome binding site from bacteriophage T7 gene 10 (Olins and Rangwala, 1989)
    190..206     -  CDS            9xHis (fragment): 9xHis affinity tag
    206..224     +  CDS            TEV site (fragment): tobacco etch virus (TEV) protease recognition and cleavage site
    230..703     +  CDS            folA: DYR_ECOLI - Also known as tmrA. Experimental evidence at protein level: Swiss-Prot protein existence level 1. Key enzyme in folate metabolism. Catalyzes an essential reaction for de novo glycine and purine synthesis, and for DNA precursor synthesis. From Escherichia coli (strain K12).
    762..811     +  CDS            SET1 (fragment): solubility-enhancement tag derived from T7 phage gene 10B
    819..866     +  terminator     T7 terminator: transcription terminator for bacteriophage T7 RNA polymerase
    931..1022    +  promoter       AmpR promoter: bla
   1023..1880    +  CDS            bla: BLAT_ECOLX - Experimental evidence at protein level: Swiss-Prot protein existence level 1. TEM-type are the most prevalent beta-lactamases in enterobacteria; they hydrolyze the beta-lactam bond in susceptible beta-lactam antibiotics, thus conferring resistance to penicillins and cephalosporins. TEM-3 and TEM-4 are capable of hydrolyzing cefotaxime and ceftazidime. TEM-5 is capable of hydrolyzing ceftazidime. TEM-6 is capable of hydrolyzing ceftazidime and aztreonam. TEM-8/CAZ-2, TEM- 16/CAZ-7 and TEM-24/CAZ-6 are markedly active against ceftazidime. IRT- 4 shows resistance to beta-lactamase in
   1887..1926    +  terminator     fd terminator: central terminator from bacteriophage fd (Otsuka and Kunisawa, 1982)
   1957..2545    +  rep_origin     ori: high-copy-number ColE1/pMB1/pBR322/pUC origin of replication
   2731..2870    -  misc_feature   bom: basis of mobility region from pBR322
   2972..3163    -  CDS            rop: Rop protein, which maintains plasmids at low copy number; rop
   3203..3313    +  CDS            mbeC (fragment): MBEC_ECOLX - Experimental evidence at protein level: Swiss-Prot protein existence level 1. Required for efficient mobilization of ColE1 plasmid and is thus essential to promote the specific transfer of the plasmid during conjugation. Probably functions by inducing DNA bending, helping the MbeA relaxase to melt the DNA around the nic site and cleave the phosphodiester bond. Binds specifically double-stranded DNA (dsDNA) containing the ColE1 oriT but does not recognize the inverted repeat (IR). From Escherichia coli.
