[The description below was written by a language model from this plasmid's Addgene catalogue record and pLannotate feature annotations shown in this document.]
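Description:
pST50Trc1-HPCNDHFR is a 3.4 kb bacterial expression plasmid built on the pST50Trc backbone. It serves as the position 1 transfer vector of the pST44 polycistronic suite, a system for co-expressing the subunits of protein complexes in Escherichia coli. It is catalogued as an empty backbone. It is propagated in E. coli under ampicillin selection, conferred by the bla (TEM beta-lactamase) gene with its own promoter and followed by an fd terminator. Replication depends on a ColE1/pMB1-type origin accompanied by the pBR322 bom region and the rop gene, which normally moderates copy number; the catalogue lists copy number as unknown. A short mbeC fragment also appears in the annotation, probably a remnant of the pBR322/ColE1-derived backbone.

The expression cassette consists of a T7 promoter, the efficient T7 gene 10 ribosome binding site and a T7 terminator, so expression requires a host that supplies T7 RNA polymerase. According to the catalogue, the backbone encodes an N-terminal Protein C (HPC) epitope tag that can be removed with TEV protease. The feature table detects a TEV site fragment just upstream of the coding region but does not annotate the HPC tag itself. The short reverse-strand "9xHis" and the "SET1" fragment hits are partial matches that the catalogue description does not support. Downstream of the tag sits E. coli folA, encoding dihydrofolate reductase, carried in a BamHI-NgoMIV cassette as a positive control for expression. Users replace DHFR with their gene of interest using those two sites. The resulting translation cassette is then excised with XbaI/BamHI for transfer into the first position of a pST44 polycistronic plasmid.
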