Addgene plasmid #63944: pST50Trc1-HPCNDHFR
Purpose: (Empty Backbone) Position 1 transfer plasmid for pST44 polycistronic plasmid suite; N-term cleavable single tag; contains DHFR gene in BamHI-NgoMIV cassette as positive control
Depositing lab: Song Tan. Depositing organization: Pennsylvania State University. Publication: The pST44 polycistronic expression system for producing protein complexes in Escherichia coli. Tan S, Kern RC, Selleck W. Protein Expr Purif. 2005 Apr;40(2):385-95. 10.1016/j.pep.2004.12.002 PubMed 15766881.
Backbone
  Vector backbone: pST50Trc
  Vector type: Bacterial Expression
  Tag / fusion protein: Protein C (HPC); TEV cleavable (N terminal on backbone)
Growth in bacteria
  Bacterial resistance: Ampicillin, 100 μg/mL
  Growth temperature: 37°C
  Growth strain: DH5alpha
  Copy number: Unknown
Gene/Insert
  Gene/Insert name: None
  Tag / fusion protein: Protein C (HPC); TEV cleavable (N terminal on backbone)
Terms and licenses: Academic/Nonprofit Terms; Industry Terms: Not Available to Industry
Depositor comments: Replace DHFR with GOI using BamHI/NgoMIV; Clone out cassette using XbaI/BamHI
How to cite: pST50Trc1-HPCNDHFR was a gift from Song Tan (Addgene plasmid # 63944 ; http://n2t.net/addgene:63944 ; RRID:Addgene_63944)
