>Addgene plasmid #63944 | pST50Trc1-HPCNDHFR | addgene partial sequence | sequence record 177450 | T7term 5'-GCTAGTTATTGCTCAGCGG-3'
AGATACAGTTTTTGCGCTTTTGGCAAGAACTGTTCATAAACGCGTCCGCCGCCAATCACCATGATTTCTG
GTACGTCACCACACGCCGCGATGGCTTCGTCGACCGATTTAACCCAGGTAACCCGATCATCGGTCCCGGG
TTGACTGCTGAGGATAATATTTTTGCGGCCGGGCAAAGGCCTACCGATTGATTCCCAGGTATGGCGCCCC
ATAATCACGGGTTTATTTAAGGTGTTGCGTTTAAACCAGGCGAGATCGGCAGGCAGGTTCCATGGCATGG
CGTTTTCCATGCCGATAACGCGATCTACCGCTAGCGCCGCAATCAGACTGATGGATCCCTGGAAGTACAG
GTTTTCACCACCACCACCACCAGATCCTTTACCGTCGATTAA
